>Addgene plasmid #99089 | pRRG94-runt-1 | addgene full sequence | sequence record 192087 | Addgene NGS Result
AAAGGATCTTCTTGAGATCCTTTTTTTCTGCGCGTAATCTGCTGCTTGCAAACAAAAAAACCACCGCTAC
CAGCGGTGGTTTGTTTGCCGGATCAAGAGCTACCAACTCTTTTTCCGAAGGTAACTGGCTTCAGCAGAGC
GCAGATACCAAATACTGTTCTTCTAGTGTAGCCGTAGTTAGGCCACCACTTCAAGAACTCTGTAGCACCG
CCTACATACCTCGCTCTGCTAATCCTGTTACCAGTGGCTGCTGCCAGTGGCGATAAGTCGTGTCTTACCG
GGTTGGACTCAAGACGATAGTTACCGGATAAGGCGCAGCGGTCGGGCTGAACGGGGGGTTCGTGCACACA
GCCCAGCTTGGAGCGAACGACCTACACCGAACTGAGATACCTACAGCGTGAGCTATGAGAAAGCGCCACG
CTTCCCGAAGGGAGAAAGGCGGACAGGTATCCGGTAAGCGGCAGGGTCGGAACAGGAGAGCGCACGAGGG
AGCTTCCAGGGGGAAACGCCTGGTATCTTTATAGTCCTGTCGGGTTTCGCCACCTCTGACTTGAGCGTCG
ATTTTTGTGATGCTCGTCAGGGGGGCGGAGCCTATGGAAAAACGCCAGCAACGCGGCCTTTTTACGGTTC
CTGGCCTTTTGCTGGCCTTTTGCTCACATGTTCTTTCCTGCGTTATCCCCTGATTCTGTGGATAACCGTA
TTACCGCCTTTGAGTGAGCTGATACCGCTCGCCGCAGCCGAACGACCGAGCGCAGCGAGTCAGTGAGCGA
GGAAGCACGCGTCAAAAAACCCCTCAAGACCCGTTTAGAGGCCCCAAGGGGTTATGCTAGGCGCGCCGGA
TCCTAATACGACTCACTATAGGGAGATTTAGGTGACACTATAGAAGTGACCTTAGTCGCAGTGGAAGAGG
AAAATATTTCGATGTTTATATCCACATTGAGTGCAACCCGAAAATCATCGCCGTTTACACAAACGCTATC
AAGGTTACAGTCGACGGTCCTAGAGAGCCCAGAAACAAACACAAAAACTTTTACTTCACAAAGAACAACA
TAAAAATTCCCAACTTCATTCCAAAATCGGAACCCGACTCGCATTTCTGTTACAGCGGCTCTCCTGGGCT
CACTGATCCTCCGAGCTATTGGAGTTCAACAAAAACCGATACGAAAAATCTTTCAGAAAATGATTCATTT
GAACAGAAATCAAACTTGATAATCTCTCCGTCTCTTCTTTATCCATATGGGACACCCAACGGTTGCCATT
TCAGTTTACCTCAGACCAAGCAGGACAATTCTTCAATGCTACAATTCATGCTGATGGCAACGACACTTCG
AATCGGGCTTCCTTTGGCAGAGATCTACAACTCGCAATCCCATCAAAGGTCTCCCTTTAGTGAGGGTTAA
TTCTCCCTATAGTGAGTCGTATTAGGATCCGGCGCGCCTAGCATAACCCCTTGGGGCCTCTAAACGGGTC
TTGAGGGGTTTTTTGACGCGTCGATTTCGGCCTATTGGTTAAAAAATGAGCTGATTTAACAAAAATTTAA
CGCGAATTTTAACAAAATTCAGGGCGCAAGGGCTGCTAAAGGAAGCGGAACACGTAGAAAGCCAGTCCGC
AGAAACGGTGCTGACCCCGGATGAATGTCAGCTACTGGGCTATCTGGACAAGGGAAAACGCAAGCGCAAA
GAGAAAGCAGGTAGCTTGCAGTGGGCTTACATGGCGATAGCTAGACTGGGCGGTTTTATGGACAGCAAGC
GAACCGGAATTGCCAGCTGGGGCGCCCTCTGGTAAGGTTGGGAAGCCCTGCAAAGTAAACTGGATGGCTT
TCTTGCCGCCAATGATCTGATGGCGCAGGGGATCAAGATCTGATCAAGAGACAGGATGAGGATCGTTTCG
CATGATTGAACAAGATGGATTGCACGCAGGTTCTCCGGCCGCTTGGGTGGAGAGGCTATTCGGCTATGAC
TGGGCACAACAGACAATCGGCTGCTCTGATGCCGCCGTGTTCCGGCTGTCAGCGCAGGGGCGCCCGGTTC
TTTTTGTCAAGACCGACCTGTCCGGTGCCCTGAATGAACTGCAGGACGAGGCAGCGCGGCTATCGTGGCT
GGCCACGACGGGCGTTCCTTGCGCAGCTGTGCTCGACGTTGTCACTGAAGCGGGAAGGGACTGGCTGCTA
TTGGGCGAAGTGCCGGGGCAGGATCTCCTGTCATCCCACCTTGCTCCTGCCGAGAAAGTATCCATCATGG
CTGATGCAATGCGGCGGCTGCATACGCTTGATCCGGCTACCTGCCCATTCGACCACCAAGCGAAACATCG
CATCGAGCGAGCACGTACTCGGATGGAAGCCGGTCTTGTCGATCAGGATGATCTGGACGAAGAGCATCAG
GGGCTCGCGCCAGCCGAACTGTTCGCCAGGCTCAAGGCGCGCATGCCCGACGGCGAGGATCTCGTCGTGA
CCCATGGCGATGCCTGCTTGCCGAATATCATGGTGGAAAATGGCCGCTTTTCTGGATTCATCGACTGTGG
CCGGCTGGGTGTGGCGGACCGCTATCAGGACATAGCGTTGGCTACCCGTGATATTGCTGAAGAGCTTGGC
GGCGAATGGGCTGACCGCTTCCTCGTGCTTTACGGTATCGCCGCTCCCGATTCGCAGCGCATCGCCTTCT
ATCGCCTTCTTGACGAGTTCTTCTGAATTGAAAAAGGAAGAGTATGAGTATTCAACATTTCCGTGTCGCC
CTTATTCCCTTTTTTGCGGCATTTTGCCTTCCTGTTTTTGCTCACCCAGAAACGCTGGTGAAAGTAAAAG
ATGCTGAAGATCAGTTGGGTGCACGAGTGGGTTACATCGAACTGGATCTCAACAGCGGTAAGATCCTTGA
GAGTTTTCGCCCCGAAGAACGTTTTCCAATGATGAGCACTTTTAAAGTTCTGCTATGTGGCGCGGTATTA
TCCCGTATTGACGCCGGGCAAGAGCAACTCGGTCGCCGCATACACTATTCTCAGAATGACTTGGTTGAGT
ACTCACCAGTCACAGAAAAGCATCTTACGGATGGCATGACAGTAAGAGAATTATGCAGTGCTGCCATAAC
CATGAGTGATAACACTGCGGCCAACTTACTTCTGACAACGATCGGAGGACCGAAGGAGCTAACCGCTTTT
TTGCACAACATGGGGGATCATGTAACTCGCCTTGATCGTTGGGAACCGGAGCTGAATGAAGCCATACCAA
ACGACGAGCGTGACACCACGATGCCTGTAGCAATGGCAACAACGTTGCGCAAACTATTAACTGGCGAACT
ACTTACTCTAGCTTCCCGGCAACAATTAATAGACTGGATGGAGGCGGATAAAGTTGCAGGACCACTTCTG
CGCTCGGCCCTTCCGGCTGGCTGGTTTATTGCTGATAAATCTGGAGCCGGTGAGCGTGGGTCTCGCGGTA
TCATTGCAGCACTGGGGCCAGATGGTAAGCCCTCCCGTATCGTAGTTATCTACACGACGGGGAGCCAGGC
AACTATGGATGAACGAAATAGACAGATCGCTGAGATAGGTGCCTCACTGATTAAGCATTGGTAACTGTCA
GACCAAGTTTACTCATATATACTTTAGATTGATTTAAAACTTCATTTTTAATTTAAAAGGATCTAGGTGA
AGATCCTTTTTGATAATCTCATGACCAAAATCCCTTAACGTGAGTTTTCGTTCCACTGAGCGTCAGACCC
CGTAGAAAAGATC
Features (pLannotate 1.2.2; 13 found; start..end, strand, type, name):
     12..600     +  rep_origin     ori: high-copy-number ColE1/pMB1/pBR322/pUC origin of replication
    783..830     -  terminator     T7 terminator: transcription terminator for bacteriophage T7 RNA polymerase
    844..862     +  promoter       T7 promoter: promoter for bacteriophage T7 RNA polymerase
    866..884     +  promoter       SP6 promoter: promoter for bacteriophage SP6 RNA polymerase
    897..1025    +  CDS            Runx2 (fragment): RUNX2_RAT - Also known as Cbfa1, Osf2. Experimental evidence at protein level: Swiss-Prot protein existence level 1. Transcription factor involved in osteoblastic differentiation and skeletal morphogenesis. Essential for the maturation of osteoblasts and both intramembranous and endochondral ossification. CBF binds to the core site, 5'-PYGPYGGT-3', of a number of enhancers and promoters, including murine leukemia virus, polyomavirus enhancer, T-cell receptor enhancers, osteocalcin, osteopontin, bone sialoprotein, alpha 1(I) collagen, LCK, IL-3 and GM-CSF promoters. Inhibits KAT6B-dependent tra
   1384..1402    -  promoter       T3 promoter: promoter for bacteriophage T3 RNA polymerase
   1406..1424    -  promoter       T7 promoter: promoter for bacteriophage T7 RNA polymerase
   1438..1485    +  terminator     T7 terminator: transcription terminator for bacteriophage T7 RNA polymerase
   1492..1558    +  rep_origin     M13 ori (fragment): M13 bacteriophage origin of replication; arrow indicates direction of (+) strand synthesis
   1561..1860    +  CDS            tnpA (fragment): TN5P_ECOLX - Also known as tnp. Experimental evidence at protein level: Swiss-Prot protein existence level 1. Mediates transposition of transposon Tn5 by a 'cut and paste' mechanism. First, the monomeric transposase binds the 19 bp inverted DNA repeats flanking the transposon. Then, dimerization of the DNA- bound transposase creates a synaptic DNA complex. After nicking of the first DNA strand, excision of the transposon proceeds through a series of intermediates. The transposase then mediates the insertion of the transposon at a new site by strand transfer. The activity of the wild- type tran
   1892..2683    +  CDS            neo: KKA2_KLEPN - Also known as kan, nptII. Experimental evidence at protein level: Swiss-Prot protein existence level 1. Resistance to kanamycin, neomycin, paromomycin, ribostamycin, butirosin and gentamicin B. From Klebsiella pneumoniae.
   2687..2703    +  promoter       AmpR promoter (fragment): bla
   2704..3564    +  CDS            AmpR: β-lactamase; bla; confers resistance to ampicillin, carbenicillin, and related antibiotics
