[The description below was written by a language model from this plasmid's Addgene catalogue record and pLannotate feature annotations shown in this document.]
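Description:
pRRG94-runt-1 is a small bacterial plasmid built on the pJC53.2 backbone, a T/A cloning vector designed for in vitro production of double-stranded RNA and of sense or antisense riboprobes. It is not an expression vector for any host; it serves as a transcription template. It is propagated in E. coli at high copy from a ColE1/pUC-type origin. It carries two selectable markers, a neomycin/kanamycin phosphotransferase gene and the AmpR β-lactamase gene, so it can be selected with kanamycin and ampicillin. The annotation also picks up a short M13 origin fragment and a Tn5 transposase fragment next to the kanamycin cassette, which appear to be backbone remnants.

The insert is a 481 bp fragment of the Schmidtea mediterranea runt-1 (runt) transcript, introduced at Eam1105I sites that were destroyed during cloning. The automated annotation labels part of it as a Runx2 fragment, which presumably reflects homology between the planarian gene and the conserved region of vertebrate Runx family transcription factors rather than a rat sequence. The insert sits between two convergent T7 promoters, each backed by an outward-lying T7 terminator, so T7 RNA polymerase can transcribe both strands to generate dsRNA for RNA interference. Nested inside these are an SP6 promoter on one side and a T3 promoter on the other, which allow each strand to be transcribed separately to make strand-specific riboprobes for in situ hybridization. The plasmid was deposited in connection with a functional genomics screen for regulators of planarian brain regeneration, and its stated purpose is runt-1 knockdown and expression analysis.
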