Addgene plasmid #99089: pRRG94-runt-1
Purpose: dsRNA and riboprobe synthesis for Schmidtea mediterranea Runt-1 (also known as runt)
Depositing lab: Phillip Newmark. Depositing organization: University of Illinois at Urbana-Champaign. Publication: A functional genomics screen in planarians reveals regulators of whole-brain regeneration. Roberts-Galbraith RH, Brubacher JL, Newmark PA. Elife. 2016 Sep 9;5. pii: e17002. doi: 10.7554/eLife.17002. PubMed 27612384.
Backbone
  Vector backbone: pJC53.2
  Backbone manufacturer: Phillip Newmark (Addgene plasmid # 26536)
  Backbone size w/o insert (bp): 3240
  Vector type: T/A Cloning Vector for dsRNA generation and the generation of sense and anti-sense probes
Growth in bacteria
  Bacterial resistance: Ampicillin and Kanamycin, 100 & 50 μg/mL
  Growth temperature: 37°C
  Growth strain: DH5alpha
  Copy number: High Copy
Gene/Insert
  Gene/Insert name: Runt-1 (also known as runt) in situ probe (alt names: JX010478.1 (Genbank); dd_Smed_v6_16222_0_1)
  Species: Schmidtea mediterranea
  Insert size (bp): 481
  Cloning method: Restriction Enzyme; 5′ cloning site Eam1105I (destroyed during cloning); 3′ cloning site Eam1105I (destroyed during cloning)
  Sequencing primers: 5′ Sp6; 3′ T3
Terms and licenses: Academic/Nonprofit Terms; Industry Terms: Not Available to Industry
Depositor comments: Cloning primers: F-AGTCGCAGTGGAAGAGGAAA, R-TGATGGGATTGCGAGTTGTA
How to cite: pRRG94-runt-1 was a gift from Phillip Newmark (Addgene plasmid # 99089 ; http://n2t.net/addgene:99089 ; RRID:Addgene_99089)
